Addgene plasmid #25675: pEBB-HA-hILP del RING
Depositing lab: Colin Duckett. Depositing organization: University of Michigan. Publication: Uncoupling of the signaling and caspase-inhibitory properties of X-linked inhibitor of apoptosis. Lewis J, Burstein E, Reffey SB, Bratton SB, Roberts AB, Duckett CS. J Biol Chem. 2004 Mar 5. 279(10):9023-9. 10.1074/jbc.M312891200 PubMed 14701799.
Backbone
  Vector backbone: pEBB
  Backbone manufacturer: Baltimore Lab
  Backbone size w/o insert (bp): 5353
  Vector type: Mammalian Expression
Growth in bacteria
  Bacterial resistance: Ampicillin, 100 μg/mL
  Growth temperature: 37°C
  Growth strain: DH5alpha
  Copy number: High Copy
Gene/Insert
  Gene/Insert name: XIAP (alt name: hILP)
  Species: H. sapiens (human)
  Insert size (bp): 1350
  Mutation: Encodes aa 1-449 only. aa 450-497 have been deleted
  GenBank ID: HSU32974
  Entrez Gene: XIAP (a.k.a. API3, BIRC4, IAP-3, ILP1, MIHA, XLP2, hIAP-3, hIAP3)
  Tag / fusion protein: HA (N terminal on backbone)
  Cloning method: Restriction Enzyme; 5′ cloning site BamHI (unknown if destroyed); 3′ cloning site ClaI (unknown if destroyed)
  Sequencing primers: 5′ EF-1a Forward; 3′ M13_puc_F
Terms and licenses: Academic/Nonprofit Terms; Industry Terms: Not Available to Industry
How to cite: pEBB-HA-hILP del RING was a gift from Colin Duckett (Addgene plasmid # 25675 ; http://n2t.net/addgene:25675 ; RRID:Addgene_25675)
