[The description below was written by a language model from this plasmid's Addgene catalogue record.]
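Description:
pEBB-HA-hILP del RING is a mammalian expression plasmid built on the pEBB backbone (about 5.35 kb without insert). It carries a truncated form of human XIAP, the X-linked inhibitor of apoptosis, also known as hILP or BIRC4. The plasmid is maintained in E. coli as a high-copy vector under ampicillin selection. The record lists no mammalian selection marker or specific origin of replication. It also does not state the promoter outright, although an EF-1α forward primer is listed for sequencing into the 5′ end of the insert, which suggests that expression is driven from an EF-1α promoter.

The insert of roughly 1.35 kb was cloned between BamHI and ClaI sites and encodes residues 1–449 of XIAP, with residues 450–497 deleted. As the plasmid name indicates, this truncation removes the C-terminal RING domain, which in XIAP provides E3 ubiquitin ligase activity. The N-terminal portion that is retained contains the BIR domains, which mediate caspase binding and inhibition. An HA epitope tag supplied by the backbone is fused to the N terminus, so the protein can be detected or immunoprecipitated with anti-HA antibodies.

The associated publication concerns the separation of XIAP's signalling functions from its caspase-inhibitory activity. In that setting, this deletion mutant would typically be transfected into mammalian cells alongside full-length XIAP or other domain mutants to test how much the RING domain contributes to apoptosis suppression, signalling or protein stability.
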