>Addgene plasmid #25675 | pEBB-HA-hILP del RING | addgene partial sequence | sequence record 31708 | 25675 with hXIAP-Fwd 5'-ggcgacactttcctaattgc
ATCTGATGCTGTGAGTTCTGATAGGAATTTCCCAAATTCAACAAATCTTCCAAGAAATCCATCCATGGCA
GATTATGAAGCACGGATCTTTACTTTTGGGACATGGATATACTCAGTTAACAAGGAGCAGCTTGCAAGAG
CTGGATTTTATGCTTTAGGTGAAGGTGATAAAGTAAAGTGCTTTCACTGTGGAGGAGGGCTAACTGATTG
GAAGCCCAGTGAAGACCCTTGGGAACAACATGCTAAATGGTATCCAGGGTGCAAATATCTGTTAGAACAG
AAGGGACAAGAATATATAAACAATATTCATTTAACTCATTCACTTGAGGAGTGTCTGGTAAGAACTACTG
AGAAAACACCATCACTAACTAGAAGAATTGATGATACCATCTTCCAAAATCCTATGGTACAAGAAGCTAT
ACGAATGGGGTTCAGTTTCAAGGACATTAAGAAAATAATGGAGGAAAAAATTCAGATATCTGGGAGCAAC
TATAAATCACTTGAGGTTCTGGTTGCAGATCTAGTGAATGCTCAGAAAGACAGTATGCCAGATGAGTCAA
GTCAGACTTCATTACAGAAAGAGATTAGTACTGAAGAGCAGCTAAGGCGCCTGCAAGAGGAGAAGCTTAT
CGATTGACTGACTGAGCGGCCGCGACTCTAGAGTGAGGGTCCCCACCTGGGACCCTTGAGAGTATCAGGT
CTCCCACGTGGGAGACAAGAAATCCCTGTTTAATATTTAAACAGCAGTGTTCCCCATCTGGGTCCTTGCA
CCCCTCACTCTGGCCTCAGCCGACTGCACAGCGGCCCCTGCATCCCCTTGGCTGTGAGGCCCCTGGACAA
GCAGAGGTGGCCAGAGCTGGGAGGCATGGCCCTGGGGTCCCACGAATTG
