>Addgene plasmid #25675 | pEBB-HA-hILP del RING | addgene partial sequence | sequence record 31709 | 25675 with SV40pro-F
TTCAGAGTAGTGAGGAGGCTTTTTTGGAGGCCTAGGCTTTTGCAAAAAGCTTTGCAAAGATGGATAAAGT
TTTAAACAGAGAGGAATCTTTGCAGCTAATGGACCTTCTAGGTCTTGAAAGGAGTGGGAATTGGCTCCGG
TGCCCGTCAGTGGGCAGAGCGCACATCGCCCACAGTCCCCGAGAAGTTGGGGGGAGGGGTCGGCAATTGA
ACCGGTGCCTAGAGAAGGTGGCGCGGGGTAAACTGGGAAAGTGATGTCGTGTACTGGCTCCGCCTTTTTC
CCGAGGGTGGGGGAGAACCGTATATAAGTGCAGTAGTCGCCGTGAACGTTCTTTTTCGCAACGGGTTTGC
CGCCAGAACACAGGTAAGTGCCGTGTGTGGTTCCCGCGGGCCTGGCCTCTTTACGGGTTATGGCCCTTGC
GTGCCTTGAATTACTTCCACCTGGCTGCAGTACGTGATTCTTGATCCCGAGCTTCGGGTTGGAAGTGGGT
GGGAGAGTTCGAGGCCTTGCGCTTAAGGAGCCCCTTCGCCTCGTGCTTGAGTTGAGGCCTGGCCTGGGCG
CTGGGGCCGCCGCGTGCGAATCTGGTGGCACCTTCGCGCCTGTCTCGCTGCTTTCGATAAGTCTCTAGCC
ATTTAAAATTTTTGATGACCTGCTGCGACGCTTTTTTTCTGGCAAGATAGTCTTGTAAATGCGGGCCAAG
ATCTGCACACTGGTATTTCGGTTTTTGGGGCCGCGGGCGGCGAC
