>Addgene plasmid #25675 | pEBB-HA-hILP del RING | addgene partial sequence | sequence record 31710 | 25675 with EF-1a-F
CTCTAGAGATCCCTCGAACCTCGAGATCCATTGTGCTGGATCTCACCATGGCTTCTAGCTATCCTTATGA
CGTGCCTGACTATGCCAGCCTGGGATCCATGACTTTTAACAGTTTTGAAGGATCTAAAACTTGTGTACCT
GCAGACATCAATAAGGAAGAAGAATTTGTAGAAGAGTTTAATAGATTAAAAACTTTTGCTAATTTTCCAA
GTGGTAGTCCTGTTTCAGCATCAACACTGGCACGAGCAGGGTTTCTTTATACTGGTGAAGGAGATACCGT
GCGGTGCTTTAGTTGTCATGCAGCTGTAGATAGATGGCAATATGGAGACTCAGCAGTTGGAAGACACAGG
AAAGTATCCCCAAATTGCAGATTTATCAACGGCTTTTATCTTGAAAATAGTGCCACGCAGTCTACAAATT
CTGGTATCCAGAATGGTCAGTACAAAGTTGAAAACTATCTGGGAAGCAGAGATCATTTTGCCTTAGACAG
GCCATCTGAGACACATGCAGACTATCTTTTGAGAACTGGGCAGGTTGTAGATATATCAGACACCATATAC
CCGAGGAACCCTGCCATGTATAGTGAAGAAGCTAGATTAAAGTCCTTTCAGAACTGGCCAGACTATGCTC
ACCTAACCCCAAGAGAGTTAGCAAGTGCTGGACTCTACTACACAGGTATTGGTGACCAAGTGCAGTGCTT
TTGTTGTGGTGGAAAACTGAAAAATTGGGAACCTTGTGATCGTGCCTGGTCAGAACACAGGCGACACTTT
TCCTAATTGCTTCTTTGTTTTGGGCCGGAATCTTAATATTCGAAGTGAATCTGATGCTGTGAGTTCTGAT
AGGAA
